>Addgene plasmid #153145 | Flag-FOXP1 | addgene full sequence | sequence record 305135 | Addgene NGS Result
CGCCATTCTGCCTGGGGACGTCGGAGCAAGCTTGATTTAGGTGACACTATAGAATACAAGCTACTTGTTC
TTTTTGCAGGATCAGCCACCATGGATTACAAGGACGACGACGATAAGGGATCCCAAGAATCTGGGACTGA
GACAAAAAGTAACGGTTCAGCCATCCAGAATGGGTCGGGCGGCAGCAACCACTTACTAGAGTGCGGCGGT
CTTCGGGAGGGGCGGTCCAACGGAGAGACGCCGGCCGTGGACATCGGGGCAGCTGACCTCGCCCACGCCC
AGCAGCAGCAGCAACAGGCACTTCAGGTGGCAAGACAGCTCCTTCTTCAGCAGCAACAGCAGCAGCAAGT
TAGTGGATTAAAATCTCCCAAGAGGAATGACAAACAACCAGCTCTTCAGGTTCCCGTGTCAGTGGCTATG
ATGACACCTCAAGTTATCACTCCCCAGCAAATGCAGCAGATCCTCCAGCAACAAGTGCTGAGCCCTCAGC
AGCTCCAGGTTCTCCTCCAGCAGCAGCAGGCCCTCATGCTTCAACAGCAGCAGCTTCAAGAGTTTTATAA
AAAACAACAGGAACAGTTGCAGCTTCAACTTTTACAACAACAACATGCTGGAAAACAGCCTAAAGAGCAA
CAGCAGGTGGCTACCCAGCAGTTGGCTTTTCAGCAGCAGCTTTTACAGATGCAGCAGTTACAGCAGCAGC
ACCTCCTGTCTTTGCAGCGCCAAGGCCTTCTGACAATTCAGCCCGGGCAGCCTGCCCTTCCCCTTCAACC
TCTTGCTCAAGGCATGATTCCAACAGAACTGCAGCAGCTCTGGAAAGAAGTGACAAGTGCTCATACTGCA
GAAGAAACCACAGGCAACAATCACAGCAGTTTGGATCTGACCACGACATGTGTCTCCTCCTCTGCACCTT
CCAAGACCTCCTTAATAATGAACCCACATGCCTCTACCAATGGACAGCTCTCAGTCCACACTCCCAAAAG
GGAAAGTTTGTCCCATGAGGAGCACCCCCATAGCCATCCTCTCTATGGACATGGTGTATGCAAGTGGCCA
GGCTGTGAAGCAGTGTGCGAAGATTTCCAATCATTTCTAAAACATCTCAACAGTGAGCATGCGCTGGACG
ATAGAAGTACAGCCCAATGTAGAGTACAAATGCAGGTTGTACAGCAGTTAGAGCTACAGCTTGCAAAAGA
CAAAGAACGCCTGCAAGCCATGATGACCCACCTGCATGTGAAGTCTACAGAACCCAAAGCCGCCCCTCAG
CCCTTGAATCTGGTATCAAGTGTCACTCTCTCCAAGTCCGCATCGGAGGCTTCTCCACAGAGCTTACCTC
ATACTCCAACGACCCCAACCGCCCCCCTGACTCCCGTCACCCAAGGCCCCTCTGTCATCACAACCACCAG
CATGCACACGGTGGGACCCATCCGCAGGCGGTACTCAGACAAATACAACGTGCCCATTTCGTCAGCAGAT
ATTGCGCAGAACCAAGAATTTTATAAGAACGCAGAAGTTAGACCACCATTTACATATGCATCTTTAATTA
GGCAGGCCATTCTCGAATCTCCAGAAAAGCAGCTAACACTAAATGAGATCTATAACTGGTTCACACGAAT
GTTTGCTTACTTCCGACGCAACGCGGCCACGTGGAAGAATGCAGTGCGTCATAATCTTAGTCTTCACAAG
TGTTTTGTGCGAGTAGAAAACGTTAAAGGGGCAGTATGGACAGTGGATGAAGTAGAATTCCAAAAACGAA
GGCCACAAAAGATCAGTGGTAACCCTTCCCTTATTAAAAACATGCAGAGCAGCCACGCCTACTGCACACC
TCTCAATGCAGCTTTACAGGCTTCAATGGCTGAGAATAGTATACCTCTATACACTACCGCTTCCATGGGA
AATCCCACTCTGGGCAACTTAGCCAGCGCAATACGGGAAGAGCTGAACGGGGCAATGGAGCATACCAACA
GCAACGAGAGTGACAGCAGTCCAGGCAGATCTCCTATGCAAGCCGTGCATCCTGTACACGTCAAAGAAGA
GCCCCTCGATCCAGAGGAAGCTGAAGGGCCCCTGTCCTTAGTGACAACAGCCAACCACAGTCCAGATTTT
GACCATGACAGAGATTACGAAGATGAACCAGTAAACGAGGACATGGAGTGACTATCTCGAGCCTCTAGAA
CTATAGTGAGTCGTATTACGTAGATCCAGACATGATAAGATACATTGATGAGTTTGGACAAACCACAACT
AGAATGCAGTGAAAAAAATGCTTTATTTGTGAAATTTGTGATGCTATTGCTTTATTTGTAACCATTATAA
GCTGCAATAAACAAGTTAACAACAACAATTGCATTCATTTTATGTTTCAGGTTCAGGGGGAGGTGTGGGA
GGTTTTTTAATTCGCGGCCGCGGCGCCAATGCATTGGGCCCGGTACCCAGCTTTTGTTCCCTTTAGTGAG
GGTTAATTGCGCGCTTGGCGTAATCATGGTCATAGCTGTTTCCTGTGTGAAATTGTTATCCGCTCACAAT
TCCACACAACATACGAGCCGGGAGCATAAAGTGTAAAGCCTGGGGTGCCTAATGAGTGAGCTAACTCACA
TTAATTGCGTTGCGCTCACTGCCCGCTTTCCAGTCGGGAAACCTGTCGTGCCAGCTGCATTAATGAATCG
GCCAACGCGCGGGGAGAGGCGGTTTGCGTATTGGGCGCTCTTCCGCTTCCTCGCTCACTGACTCGCTGCG
CTCGGTCGTTCGGCTGCGGCGAGCGGTATCAGCTCACTCAAAGGCGGTAATACGGTTATCCACAGAATCA
GGGGATAACGCAGGAAAGAACATGTGAGCAAAAGGCCAGCAAAAGGCCAGGAACCGTAAAAAGGCCGCGT
TGCTGGCGTTTTTCCATAGGCTCCGCCCCCCTGACGAGCATCACAAAAATCGACGCTCAAGTCAGAGGTG
GCGAAACCCGACAGGACTATAAAGATACCAGGCGTTTCCCCCTGGAAGCTCCCTCGTGCGCTCTCCTGTT
CCGACCCTGCCGCTTACCGGATACCTGTCCGCCTTTCTCCCTTCGGGAAGCGTGGCGCTTTCTCATAGCT
CACGCTGTAGGTATCTCAGTTCGGTGTAGGTCGTTCGCTCCAAGCTGGGCTGTGTGCACGAACCCCCCGT
TCAGCCCGACCGCTGCGCCTTATCCGGTAACTATCGTCTTGAGTCCAACCCGGTAAGACACGACTTATCG
CCACTGGCAGCAGCCACTGGTAACAGGATTAGCAGAGCGAGGTATGTAGGCGGTGCTACAGAGTTCTTGA
AGTGGTGGCCTAACTACGGCTACACTAGAAGAACAGTATTTGGTATCTGCGCTCTGCTGAAGCCAGTTAC
CTTCGGAAAAAGAGTTGGTAGCTCTTGATCCGGCAAACAAACCACCGCTGGTAGCGGTGGTTTTTTTGTT
TGCAAGCAGCAGATTACGCGCAGAAAAAAAGGATCTCAAGAAGATCCTTTGATCTTTTCTACGGGGTCTG
ACGCTCAGTGGAACGAAAACTCACGTTAAGGGATTTTGGTCATGAGATTATCAAAAAGGATCTTCACCTA
GATCCTTTTAAATTAAAAATGAAGTTTTAAATCAATCTAAAGTATATATGAGTAAACTTGGTCTGACAGT
TACCAATGCTTAATCAGTGAGGCACCTATCTCAGCGATCTGTCTATTTCGTTCATCCATAGTTGCCTGAC
TCCCCGTCGTGTAGATAACTACGATACGGGAGGGCTTACCATCTGGCCCCAGTGCTGCAATGATACCGCG
AGACCCACGCTCACCGGCTCCAGATTTATCAGCAATAAACCAGCCAGCCGGAAGGGCCGAGCGCAGAAGT
GGTCCTGCAACTTTATCCGCCTCCATCCAGTCTATTAATTGTTGCCGGGAAGCTAGAGTAAGTAGTTCGC
CAGTTAATAGTTTGCGCAACGTTGTTGCCATTGCTACAGGCATCGTGGTGTCACGCTCGTCGTTTGGTAT
GGCTTCATTCAGCTCCGGTTCCCAACGATCAAGGCGAGTTACATGATCCCCCATGTTGTGCAAAAAAGCG
GTTAGCTCCTTCGGTCCTCCGATCGTTGTCAGAAGTAAGTTGGCCGCAGTGTTATCACTCATGGTTATGG
CAGCACTGCATAATTCTCTTACTGTCATGCCATCCGTAAGATGCTTTTCTGTGACTGGTGAGTACTCAAC
CAAGTCATTCTGAGAATAGTGTATGCGGCGACCGAGTTGCTCTTGCCCGGCGTCAATACGGGATAATACC
GCGCCACATAGCAGAACTTTAAAAGTGCTCATCATTGGAAAACGTTCTTCGGGGCGAAAACTCTCAAGGA
TCTTACCGCTGTTGAGATCCAGTTCGATGTAACCCACTCGTGCACCCAACTGATCTTCAGCATCTTTTAC
TTTCACCAGCGTTTCTGGGTGAGCAAAAACAGGAAGGCAAAATGCCGCAAAAAAGGGAATAAGGGCGACA
CGGAAATGTTGAATACTCATACTCTTCCTTTTTCAATATTATTGAAGCATTTATCAGGGTTATTGTCTCA
TGAGCGGATACATATTTGAATGTATTTAGAAAAATAAACAAATAGGGGTTCCGCGCACATTTCCCCGAAA
AGTGCCACCTAAATTGTAAGCGTTAATATTTTGTTAAAATTCGCGTTAAATTTTTGTTAAATCAGCTCAT
TTTTTAACCAATAGGCCGAAATCGGCAAAATCCCTTATAAATCAAAAGAATAGACCGAGATAGGGT
[37 nt withheld, positions 4757-4793]
AAAGAACGTGGACTCCAACGTCAAAGG
[49 nt withheld, positions 4821-4869]
T
[91 nt withheld, positions 4871-4961]
G
[124 nt withheld, positions 4963-5086]
CCCATTCGCCATTCAGGCTGCGCAACTGTTGGGAAGGGCGATCGGTGCGGGCCTCTTCGCTATTACGCCA
GTCGACCGCCAATTCAATATGGCGTATATGGACTCATGCCAATTCAATATGGTGGATCTGGACCTGTGCC
AATTCAATATGGCGTATATGGACTCGTGCCAATTCAATATGGTGGATCTGGACCCCAGCCAATTCAATAT
GGCGGACTTGGCACCATGCCAATTCAATATGGCGGACCTGGCACTGTGCCAACTGGGGAGGGGTCTACTT
GGCACGGTGCCAAGTTTGAGGAGGGGTCTTGGCCCTGTGCCAAGTCCGCCATATTGAATTGGCATGGTGC
CAATAATGGCGGCCATATTGGCTATATGCCAGGATCAATATATAGGCAATATCCAATATGGCCCTATGCC
AATATGGCTATTGGCCAGGTTCAATACTATGTATTGGCCCTATGCCATATAGTATTCCATATATGGGTTT
TCCTATTGACGTAGATAGCCCCTCCCAATGGGCGGTCCCATATACCATATATGGGGCTTCCTAATACCGC
CCATAGCCACTCCCCCATTGACGTCAATGGTCTCTATATATGGTCTTTCCTATTGACGTCATATGGGCGG
TCCTATTGACGTATATGGCGCCTCCCCCATTGACGTCAATTACGGTAAATGGCCCGCCTGGCTCAATGCC
CATTGACGTCAATAGGACCACCCACCATTGACGTCAATGGGATGGCTCATTGCCCATTCATATCCGTTCT
CACGCCCCCTATTGACGTCAATGACGGTAAATGGCCCACTTGGCAGTACATCAATATCTATTAATAGTAA
CTTGGCAAGTACATTACTATTGGAAGTACGCCAGGGTACATTGGCAGTACTCCCATTGACGTCAATGGCG
GTAAATGGCCCGCGATGGCTGCCAAGTACATCCCCATTGACGTCAATGGGGAGGGGCAATGACGCAAATG
GGCGTTCCATTGACGTAAATGGGCGGTAGGCGTGCCTAATGGGAGGTCTATATAAGCAATGCTCGTTTAG
GGAAC
Features (pLannotate 1.2.2; 16 found; start..end, strand, type, name):
     35..53      +  promoter       SP6 promoter: promoter for bacteriophage SP6 RNA polymerase
     94..110     +  CDS            FLAG (fragment): FLAG® epitope tag, followed by an enterokinase cleavage site
    124..2148    +  CDS            FOXP1: FOXP1_HUMAN - Experimental evidence at protein level: Swiss-Prot protein existence level 1. [Isoform 8]: Involved in transcriptional regulation in embryonic stem cells (ESCs). Stimulates expression of transcription factors that are required for pluripotency and decreases expression of differentiation-associated genes. Has distinct DNA-binding specifities as compared to the canonical form and preferentially binds DNA with the sequence 5'-CGATACAA-3' (or closely related sequences) (PubMed:21924763). Promotes ESC self-renewal and pluripotency (By similarity). From Homo sapiens (Human).
   2171..2188    -  promoter       T7 promoter (fragment): promoter for bacteriophage T7 RNA polymerase
   2193..2327    -  polyA_signal   SV40 poly(A) signal: SV40 polyadenylation signal
   2440..2458    -  promoter       T3 promoter: promoter for bacteriophage T3 RNA polymerase
   2503..2519    -  protein_bind   lac operator: The lac repressor binds to the lac operator to inhibit transcription in E. coli. This inhibition can be relieved by adding lactose or isopropyl-β-D-thiogalactopyranoside (IPTG). lac repressor encoded by lacI
   2527..2557    -  promoter       lac promoter: promoter for the E. coli lac operon
   2572..2593    -  protein_bind   CAP binding site: CAP binding activates transcription in the presence of cAMP. E. coli catabolite activator protein
   2606..2698    -  CDS            lacI (fragment): lac repressor; lacI; The lac repressor binds to the lac operator to inhibit transcription in E. coli. This inhibition can be relieved by adding lactose or isopropyl-β-D-thiogalactopyranoside (IPTG).
   2881..3469    -  rep_origin     ori: high-copy-number ColE1/pMB1/pBR322/pUC origin of replication
   3640..4500    -  CDS            AmpR: β-lactamase; bla; confers resistance to ampicillin, carbenicillin, and related antibiotics
   4501..4605    -  promoter       AmpR promoter: bla
   4658..5086    -  rep_origin     f1 ori (sequence partly withheld): f1 bacteriophage origin of replication; arrow indicates direction of (+) strand synthesis
   5091..5157    -  CDS            lacZα (fragment): LacZα fragment of β-galactosidase; lacZ fragment
   5164..6141    +  promoter       CMV IE94 promoter: enhancer/promoter region of simian cytomegalovirus major immediate early transcription unit IE94
