[The description below was written by a language model from this plasmid's Addgene catalogue record and pLannotate feature annotations shown in this document.]
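Description:
Flag-FOXP1 is a mammalian expression plasmid built on the pCS2+ N-flag backbone, carrying the human forkhead-box transcription factor FOXP1 as an N-terminally Flag-tagged fusion. The sequenced record is about 6.1 kb. It is maintained in E. coli as a high-copy plasmid through a ColE1/pUC-type origin and is selected with ampicillin via the β-lactamase gene and its own promoter. An f1 bacteriophage origin is also present, along with remnants of lac-derived cloning sequences (lac promoter/operator, CAP site, and lacI and lacZα fragments) that are backbone leftovers and play no part in expression of the insert.

The expression cassette is driven by the simian cytomegalovirus IE94 enhancer/promoter, which in the circular map sits immediately upstream of an SP6 promoter, the Flag epitope supplied by the backbone, and the roughly 2 kb FOXP1 coding sequence cloned between BamHI and XhoI sites that remain intact. The depositor notes that a methionine at the second amino acid position has been removed. An SV40 polyadenylation signal follows the insert to terminate and stabilise the transcript. The SP6 promoter would also permit in vitro transcription of sense RNA, a typical feature of pCS2-type vectors, while T7 (partial) and T3 promoters lie downstream in the opposite orientation. The automated annotation matches the insert to human FOXP1, but the record does not state explicitly which isoform was cloned.

The plasmid belongs to a uniform library of FOX transcription factor expression constructs. It is intended for transient expression of Flag-tagged FOXP1 in mammalian cells, where the epitope allows detection or pull-down with anti-Flag reagents.
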