Addgene plasmid #153145: Flag-FOXP1
Purpose: Expression of Flag tagged human FOXP1 in mammalian cells
Depositing lab: Stefan Koch. Depositing organization: Linkopings Universitet. Publication: A uniform expression library for the exploration of FOX transcription factor biology. Moparthi L, Koch S. Differentiation. 2020 Sep - Oct;115:30-36. doi: 10.1016/j.diff.2020.08.002. Epub 2020 Aug 20. PubMed 32858261.
Backbone
  Vector backbone: pCS2+ N-flag
  Backbone size w/o insert (bp): 4131
  Vector type: Mammalian Expression
Growth in bacteria
  Bacterial resistance: Ampicillin, 100 μg/mL
  Growth temperature: 37°C
  Growth strain: DH5alpha
  Copy number: High Copy
Gene/Insert
  Gene/Insert name: human FOXP1
  Species: H. sapiens (human)
  Insert size (bp): 2032
  Entrez Gene: FOXP1 (a.k.a. 12CC4, HSPC215, MFH, QRF1, hFKH1B)
  Promoter: CMV IE94
  Tag / fusion protein: Flag (N terminal on backbone)
  Cloning method: Restriction Enzyme; 5′ cloning site BamHI (not destroyed); 3′ cloning site XhoI (not destroyed)
  Sequencing primers: 5′ SP6; 3′ EBV-rev
Terms and licenses: Academic/Nonprofit Terms; Industry Terms: Not Available to Industry
Depositor comments: Second amino acid methionine is removed
How to cite: Flag-FOXP1 was a gift from Stefan Koch (Addgene plasmid # 153145 ; http://n2t.net/addgene:153145 ; RRID:Addgene_153145)
