>Addgene plasmid #153145 | Flag-FOXP1 | depositor partial sequence | sequence record 296350 | hFOXP1 gene sequence
ATGCAAGAATCTGGGACTGAGACAAAAAGTAACGGTTCAGCCATCCAGAATGGGTCGGGCGGCAGCAACC
ACTTACTAGAGTGCGGCGGTCTTCGGGAGGGGCGGTCCAACGGAGAGACGCCGGCCGTGGACATCGGGGC
AGCTGACCTCGCCCACGCCCAGCAGCAGCAGCAACAGGCACTTCAGGTGGCAAGACAGCTCCTTCTTCAG
CAGCAACAGCAGCAGCAAGTTAGTGGATTAAAATCTCCCAAGAGGAATGACAAACAACCAGCTCTTCAGG
TTCCCGTGTCAGTGGCTATGATGACACCTCAAGTTATCACTCCCCAGCAAATGCAGCAGATCCTCCAGCA
ACAAGTGCTGAGCCCTCAGCAGCTCCAGGTTCTCCTCCAGCAGCAGCAGGCCCTCATGCTTCAACAGCAG
CAGCTTCAAGAGTTTTATAAAAAACAACAGGAACAGTTGCAGCTTCAACTTTTACAACAACAACATGCTG
GAAAACAGCCTAAAGAGCAACAGCAGGTGGCTACCCAGCAGTTGGCTTTTCAGCAGCAGCTTTTACAGAT
GCAGCAGTTACAGCAGCAGCACCTCCTGTCTTTGCAGCGCCAAGGCCTTCTGACAATTCAGCCCGGGCAG
CCTGCCCTTCCCCTTCAACCTCTTGCTCAAGGCATGATTCCAACAGAACTGCAGCAGCTCTGGAAAGAAG
TGACAAGTGCTCATACTGCAGAAGAAACCACAGGCAACAATCACAGCAGTTTGGATCTGACCACGACATG
TGTCTCCTCCTCTGCACCTTCCAAGACCTCCTTAATAATGAACCCACATGCCTCTACCAATGGACAGCTC
TCAGTCCACACTCCCAAAAGGGAAAGTTTGTCCCATGAGGAGCACCCCCATAGCCATCCTCTCTATGGAC
ATGGTGTATGCAAGTGGCCAGGCTGTGAAGCAGTGTGCGAAGATTTCCAATCATTTCTAAAACATCTCAA
CAGTGAGCATGCGCTGGACGATAGAAGTACAGCCCAATGTAGAGTACAAATGCAGGTTGTACAGCAGTTA
GAGCTACAGCTTGCAAAAGACAAAGAACGCCTGCAAGCCATGATGACCCACCTGCATGTGAAGTCTACAG
AACCCAAAGCCGCCCCTCAGCCCTTGAATCTGGTATCAAGTGTCACTCTCTCCAAGTCCGCATCGGAGGC
TTCTCCACAGAGCTTACCTCATACTCCAACGACCCCAACCGCCCCCCTGACTCCCGTCACCCAAGGCCCC
TCTGTCATCACAACCACCAGCATGCACACGGTGGGACCCATCCGCAGGCGGTACTCAGACAAATACAACG
TGCCCATTTCGTCAGCAGATATTGCGCAGAACCAAGAATTTTATAAGAACGCAGAAGTTAGACCACCATT
TACATATGCATCTTTAATTAGGCAGGCCATTCTCGAATCTCCAGAAAAGCAGCTAACACTAAATGAGATC
TATAACTGGTTCACACGAATGTTTGCTTACTTCCGACGCAACGCGGCCACGTGGAAGAATGCAGTGCGTC
ATAATCTTAGTCTTCACAAGTGTTTTGTGCGAGTAGAAAACGTTAAAGGGGCAGTATGGACAGTGGATGA
AGTAGAATTCCAAAAACGAAGGCCACAAAAGATCAGTGGTAACCCTTCCCTTATTAAAAACATGCAGAGC
AGCCACGCCTACTGCACACCTCTCAATGCAGCTTTACAGGCTTCAATGGCTGAGAATAGTATACCTCTAT
ACACTACCGCTTCCATGGGAAATCCCACTCTGGGCAACTTAGCCAGCGCAATACGGGAAGAGCTGAACGG
GGCAATGGAGCATACCAACAGCAACGAGAGTGACAGCAGTCCAGGCAGATCTCCTATGCAAGCCGTGCAT
CCTGTACACGTCAAAGAAGAGCCCCTCGATCCAGAGGAAGCTGAAGGGCCCCTGTCCTTAGTGACAACAG
CCAACCACAGTCCAGATTTTGACCATGACAGAGATTACGAAGATGAACCAGTAAACGAGGACATGGAGTG
A
